Addgene plasmid #194807: MAC-C Sars-CoV-2 N_D63G
Purpose: Sars-CoV-2 N_D63G in MAC-C destination vector
Depositing lab: Markku Varjosalo. Depositing organization: University of Helsinki, Institute of Biotechnology. Publication: The comprehensive SARS-CoV-2 ‘hijackome’ knowledge base— reveals significant changes in host cell protein expression and activation by multiple SARS-CoV-2 variants. Varjosalo M, Huuskonen S, Liu X, Redchuk T, Salokas K, Lundberg R, Maljanen S, Belik M, Reinholm A, Kolehmainen P, Tripathi G, Laine P, Belanov S, Auvinen P, Vartiainen M, Laine L, Österlund P, Julkkunen I, Kakkola L. 10 May 2024, Research Square 10.21203/rs.3.rs-4322477/v1.
Backbone
  Vector backbone: MAC-tag-C (#108077)
  Vector type: Mammalian Expression
  Selectable markers: Hygromycin
Growth in bacteria
  Bacterial resistance: Ampicillin, 100 μg/mL
  Growth temperature: 37°C
  Growth strain: DH5alpha
  Copy number: High Copy
Gene/Insert
  Gene/Insert name: N_D63G (alt name: Nucleocapsid D63G)
  Species: Sars-CoV-2
  Mutation: D63G
  Entrez Gene: N (a.k.a. GU280_gp10)
  Tag / fusion protein: MAC-C (C terminal on backbone)
Terms and licenses: Academic/Nonprofit Terms; Industry Terms
Depositor comments: Please visit https://doi.org/10.21203/rs.3.rs-4322477/v1 for preprint.
How to cite: MAC-C Sars-CoV-2 N_D63G was a gift from Markku Varjosalo (Addgene plasmid # 194807 ; http://n2t.net/addgene:194807 ; RRID:Addgene_194807)
