[The description below was written by a language model from this plasmid's Addgene catalogue record and pLannotate feature annotations shown in this document.]
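Description:
MAC-C Sars-CoV-2 N_D63G is a mammalian expression plasmid carrying the SARS-CoV-2 nucleocapsid (N) protein with the D63G substitution, cloned into the MAC-tag-C Gateway destination backbone so that the tag is fused to the C terminus of the viral protein. In bacteria it is maintained as a high-copy plasmid through a ColE1/pUC-type origin and selected with ampicillin via β-lactamase. Fragments of an f1 origin, lacI, the lac promoter/operator region and a bom site are also annotated as backbone remnants.

Expression is driven by the human CMV immediate-early enhancer and promoter, followed by the N open reading frame, an attB2 site left by Gateway recombination, and then the tag region, which terminates at a bovine growth hormone polyadenylation signal. The only part of the tag recognised by the annotation is a coding sequence matching E. coli BirA biotin ligase. About 700 nt between attB2 and this sequence carry no annotation, and the record does not itemise the other components of the MAC tag. A BirA-derived moiety fused to a bait is the basis of proximity-dependent biotinylation.

Downstream lies an FRT site directly ahead of a hygromycin resistance gene that lacks a complete promoter of its own, with an SV40 poly(A) signal. This arrangement is typical of vectors designed for FLP-mediated integration into a genomic FRT landing site, where hygromycin resistance is activated on insertion to select stable lines.

The associated publication concerns host protein changes caused by SARS-CoV-2 variants, which suggests use as a tagged bait for mapping host interactions of a variant N protein. The underlying sequence is labelled a partial NGS result, so the feature table may be incomplete.
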