Features (pLannotate 1.2.2; 20 found; start..end, strand, type, name):
      6..98      -  CDS            lacI (fragment): lac repressor; lacI; The lac repressor binds to the lac operator to inhibit transcription in E. coli. This inhibition can be relieved by adding lactose or isopropyl-β-D-thiogalactopyranoside (IPTG).
    281..869     -  rep_origin     ori: high-copy-number ColE1/pMB1/pBR322/pUC origin of replication
   1040..1900    -  CDS            AmpR: β-lactamase; bla; confers resistance to ampicillin, carbenicillin, and related antibiotics
   1901..2005    -  promoter       AmpR promoter: bla
   2064..2116    -  misc_feature   bom (fragment): basis of mobility region from pBR322
   2271..2650    +  enhancer       CMV enhancer: human cytomegalovirus immediate early enhancer
   2651..2852    +  promoter       CMV promoter: human cytomegalovirus (CMV) immediate early promoter
   2848..4080    +  CDS            N: NCAP_SARS2 - Experimental evidence at protein level: Swiss-Prot protein existence level 1. Packages the positive strand viral genome RNA into a helical ribonucleocapsid (RNP) and plays a fundamental role during virion assembly through its interactions with the viral genome and membrane protein M. Plays an important role in enhancing the efficiency of subgenomic viral RNA transcription as well as viral replication (By similarity). May modulate transforming growth factor-beta signaling by binding host smad3 (By similarity). From Severe acute respiratory syndrome coronavirus 2 (2019-nCoV) (SARS-C
   4082..4106    -  protein_bind   attB2: mutant version of attB; recombination site for the Gateway® BP reaction BP Clonase™
   4825..5784    +  CDS            birA: BIRA_ECOLI - Also known as bioR, dhbB. Experimental evidence at protein level: Swiss-Prot protein existence level 1. Acts both as a biotin--[acetyl-CoA-carboxylase] ligase and a biotin-operon repressor. In the presence of ATP, BirA activates biotin to form the BirA-biotinyl-5'-adenylate (BirA-bio-5'-AMP or holoBirA) complex. HoloBirA can either transfer the biotinyl moiety to the biotin carboxyl carrier protein (BCCP) subunit of acetyl-CoA carboxylase, or bind to the biotin operator site and inhibit transcription of the operon. From Escherichia coli (strain K12).
   5834..6058    +  polyA_signal   bGH poly(A) signal: bovine growth hormone polyadenylation signal
   6062..6083    +  promoter       SV40 promoter (fragment): SV40 enhancer and early promoter
   6104..6337    +  rep_origin     f1 ori (fragment) (sequence partly withheld): f1 bacteriophage origin of replication; arrow indicates direction of (+) strand synthesis
   6342..6389    +  protein_bind   FRT: FLP-mediated recombination occurs in the 8-bp core sequence TCTAGAAA (Turan and Bode, 2011). FLP recombinase from the Saccharomyces cerevisiae 2μ plasmid
   6397..7419    +  CDS            HygR: aminoglycoside phosphotransferase from E. coli; aph(4)-Ia; confers resistance to hygromycin
   7429..7554    +  CDS            ble (fragment): BLE_KLEPN - Experimental evidence at protein level: Swiss-Prot protein existence level 1. Binding protein with a strong affinity to the bleomycin family of antibiotics. Binds to CL990; an antimitotic-antibiotic compound. From Klebsiella pneumoniae.
   7549..7670    +  polyA_signal   SV40 poly(A) signal: SV40 polyadenylation signal
   7743..7759    -  protein_bind   lac operator: The lac repressor binds to the lac operator to inhibit transcription in E. coli. This inhibition can be relieved by adding lactose or isopropyl-β-D-thiogalactopyranoside (IPTG). lac repressor encoded by lacI
   7767..7797    -  promoter       lac promoter: promoter for the E. coli lac operon
   7812..7833    -  protein_bind   CAP binding site: CAP binding activates transcription in the presence of cAMP. E. coli catabolite activator protein
>Addgene plasmid #194807 | MAC-C Sars-CoV-2 N_D63G | addgene full sequence | sequence record 386021 | Addgene Partial NGS Result
TGCGCTCACTGCCCGCTTTCCAGTCGGGAAACCTGTCGTGCCAGCTGCATTAATGAATCGGCCAACGCGC
GGGGAGAGGCGGTTTGCGTATTGGGCGCTCTTCCGCTTCCTCGCTCACTGACTCGCTGCGCTCGGTCGTT
CGGCTGCGGCGAGCGGTATCAGCTCACTCAAAGGCGGTAATACGGTTATCCACAGAATCAGGGGATAACG
CAGGAAAGAACATGTGAGCAAAAGGCCAGCAAAAGGCCAGGAACCGTAAAAAGGCCGCGTTGCTGGCGTT
TTTCCATAGGCTCCGCCCCCCTGACGAGCATCACAAAAATCGACGCTCAAGTCAGAGGTGGCGAAACCCG
ACAGGACTATAAAGATACCAGGCGTTTCCCCCTGGAAGCTCCCTCGTGCGCTCTCCTGTTCCGACCCTGC
CGCTTACCGGATACCTGTCCGCCTTTCTCCCTTCGGGAAGCGTGGCGCTTTCTCATAGCTCACGCTGTAG
GTATCTCAGTTCGGTGTAGGTCGTTCGCTCCAAGCTGGGCTGTGTGCACGAACCCCCCGTTCAGCCCGAC
CGCTGCGCCTTATCCGGTAACTATCGTCTTGAGTCCAACCCGGTAAGACACGACTTATCGCCACTGGCAG
CAGCCACTGGTAACAGGATTAGCAGAGCGAGGTATGTAGGCGGTGCTACAGAGTTCTTGAAGTGGTGGCC
TAACTACGGCTACACTAGAAGAACAGTATTTGGTATCTGCGCTCTGCTGAAGCCAGTTACCTTCGGAAAA
AGAGTTGGTAGCTCTTGATCCGGCAAACAAACCACCGCTGGTAGCGGTGGTTTTTTTGTTTGCAAGCAGC
AGATTACGCGCAGAAAAAAAGGATCTCAAGAAGATCCTTTGATCTTTTCTACGGGGTCTGACGCTCAGTG
GAACGAAAACTCACGTTAAGGGATTTTGGTCATGAGATTATCAAAAAGGATCTTCACCTAGATCCTTTTA
AATTAAAAATGAAGTTTTAAATCAATCTAAAGTATATATGAGTAAACTTGGTCTGACAGTTACCAATGCT
TAATCAGTGAGGCACCTATCTCAGCGATCTGTCTATTTCGTTCATCCATAGTTGCCTGACTCCCCGTCGT
GTAGATAACTACGATACGGGAGGGCTTACCATCTGGCCCCAGTGCTGCAATGATACCGCGAGACCCACGC
TCACCGGCTCCAGATTTATCAGCAATAAACCAGCCAGCCGGAAGGGCCGAGCGCAGAAGTGGTCCTGCAA
CTTTATCCGCCTCCATCCAGTCTATTAATTGTTGCCGGGAAGCTAGAGTAAGTAGTTCGCCAGTTAATAG
TTTGCGCAACGTTGTTGCCATTGCTACAGGCATCGTGGTGTCACGCTCGTCGTTTGGTATGGCTTCATTC
AGCTCCGGTTCCCAACGATCAAGGCGAGTTACATGATCCCCCATGTTGTGCAAAAAAGCGGTTAGCTCCT
TCGGTCCTCCGATCGTTGTCAGAAGTAAGTTGGCCGCAGTGTTATCACTCATGGTTATGGCAGCACTGCA
TAATTCTCTTACTGTCATGCCATCCGTAAGATGCTTTTCTGTGACTGGTGAGTACTCAACCAAGTCATTC
TGAGAATAGTGTATGCGGCGACCGAGTTGCTCTTGCCCGGCGTCAATACGGGATAATACCGCGCCACATA
GCAGAACTTTAAAAGTGCTCATCATTGGAAAACGTTCTTCGGGGCGAAAACTCTCAAGGATCTTACCGCT
GTTGAGATCCAGTTCGATGTAACCCACTCGTGCACCCAACTGATCTTCAGCATCTTTTACTTTCACCAGC
GTTTCTGGGTGAGCAAAAACAGGAAGGCAAAATGCCGCAAAAAAGGGAATAAGGGCGACACGGAAATGTT
GAATACTCATACTCTTCCTTTTTCAATATTATTGAAGCATTTATCAGGGTTATTGTCTCATGAGCGGATA
CATATTTGAATGTATTTAGAAAAATAAACAAATAGGGGTTCCGCGCACATTTCCCCGAAAAGTGCCACCT
GACGTCGACGGATCGGGAGATCTCCCGATCCCCTATGGTGCACTCTCAGTACAATCTGCTCTGATGCCGC
ATAGTTAAGCCAGTATCTGCTCCCTGCTTGTGTGTTGGAGGTCGCTGAGTAGTGCGCGAGCAAAATTTAA
GCTACAACAAGGCAAGGCTTGACCGACAATTGCATGAAGAATCTGCTTAGGGTTAGGCGTTTTGCGCTGC
TTCGCGATGTACGGGCCAGATATACGCGTTGACATTGATTATTGACTAGTTATTAATAGTAATCAATTAC
GGGGTCATTAGTTCATAGCCCATATATGGAGTTCCGCGTTACATAACTTACGGTAAATGGCCCGCCTGGC
TGACCGCCCAACGACCCCCGCCCATTGACGTCAATAATGACGTATGTTCCCATAGTAACGCCAATAGGGA
CTTTCCATTGACGTCAATGGGTGGAGTATTTACGGTAAACTGCCCACTTGGCAGTACATCAAGTGTATCA
TATGCCAAGTACGCCCCCTATTGACGTCAATGACGGTAAATGGCCCGCCTGGCATTATGCCCAGTACATG
ACCTTATGGGACTTTCCTACTTGGCAGTACATCTACGTATTAGTCATCGCTATTACCATGGTGATGCGGT
TTTGGCAGTACATCAATGGGCGTGGATAGCGGTTTGACTCACGGGGATTTCCAAGTCTCCACCCCATTGA
CGTCAATGGGAGTTTGTTTTGGCACCAAAATCAACGGGACTTTCCAAAATGTCGTAACAACTCCGCCCCA
TTGACGCAAATGGGCGGTAGGCGTGTACGGTGGGAGGTCTATATAASCAGAGNNNCKCTCCMWNNATCAS
YKWYRGWGRWCYYASCRWCWCCASCGGSAKCAMCSAKMASRSMGARCRCTSMRRRGMCAGAMKSAAGCWG
CSWAGGSSACAGGGCSTGCCWAWCAACACCGCCAGCTGGTTCACCGCTCTGACCCAGCACGGAAAGGAAG
GCCTGAAGTTCCCAAGGGGACAGGGCGTGCCAATCAACACCAACAGCTCTCCAGACGACCAGATCGGATA
CTACAGGCGTGCCACCAGGCGCATCAGAGGAGGCGACGGAAAGATGAAGGACCTGTCTCCTAGGTGGTAC
TTCTACTACCTGGGCACCGGACCAGAGGCTGGTCTGCCATACGGCGCCAACAAGGACGGCATCATCTGGG
TGGCTACCGAGGGAGCTCTGAACACCCCAAAGGACCACATCGGAACCCGTAACCCTGCCAACAACGCTGC
CATCGTGCTGCAGCTGCCACAGGGAACCACCCTGCCCAAGGGATTCTACGCTGAGGGCTCCAGGGGTGGA
AGCCAGGCTAGCTCTCGTTCTTCCAGCCGTTCTAGGAACAGCTCCCGCAACTCTACCCCAGGAAGCTCCA
GAGGCACCAGCCCAGCTCGTATGGCCGGCAACGGAGGTGACGCCGCTCTGGCTCTGCTGCTGCTGGACCG
TCTGAACCAGCTGGAAAGCAAGATGTCCGGAAAGGGTCAGCAGCAGCAGGGCCAGACCGTGACCAAGAAG
TCTGCCGCTGAGGCCTCTAAGAAGCCCAGGCAGAAGAGGACCGCTACCAAGGCCTACAACGTGACCCAGG
CCTTCGGAAGACGTGGACCTGAACAGACCCAGGGAAACTTCGGCGACCAGGAGCTGATCCGCCAGGGAAC
CGACTACAAGCACTGGCCACAGATCGCTCAGTTCGCCCCTTCTGCTAGCGCCTTCTTCGGAATGTCCAGG
ATCGGAATGGAGGTGACCCCTTCCGGCACCTGGCTGACCTACACCGGAGCTATCAAGCTGGACGACAAGG
ACCCCAACTTCAAGGACCAGGTGATCCTGCTGAACAAGCACATCGACGCCTACAAGACCTTCCCACCTAC
CGAGCCAAAGAAGGACAAGAAGAAGAAGGCCGACGAAACCCAGGCCCTGCCACAGAGGCAGAAGAAGCAG
CAGACCGTGACCCTGCTGCCAGCTGCTGACCTGGACGACTTCTCCAAGCAGCTGCAGCAGTCTATGAGCT
CTGCTGACTCCACCCAGGCTTACCCAACTTTCTTGTACAAAGTGGTTGATATCAAGGCCGCCGACATCAC
CAGCCTGTACAAGAAAGTGGGGTGGAGCCATCCCCAGTTCGAGAAGGGCGGAGGATCTGGCGGCGGAAGC
GGCGGAGGAAGCTGGTCCCACCCTCAGTTTGAGAAAGGCACCGAGCTGGGCAGCACCATGGCCAGCTACC
CCTACGACGTGCCCGACTACGCCAAGGACAACACCGTGCCCCTGAAGCTGATCGCCCTGCTGGCCAACGG
CGAGTTCCACTCTGGCGAGCAGCTGGGCGAGACACTGGGCATGAGCAGAGCCGCCATCAACAAGCACATC
CAGACCCTGCGGGACTGGGGCGTGGACGTGTTCACAGTGCCCGGCAAGGGCTACAGCCTGCCCGAGCCCA
TCCAGCTGCTGAACGCCAAGCAGATCCTGGGCCAGCTGGATGGCGGATCTGTGGCCGTGCTGCCCGTGAT
CGACAGCACCAACCAGTATCTGCTCGACCGGATCGGCGAGCTGAAGTCCGGCGACGCCTGTATCGCCGAG
TACCAGCAGGCCGGCAGAGGCGGCAGGGGCAGAAAGTGGTTCAGCCCCTTCGGCGCCAACCTGTACCGCC
ATCCCCAGTTCGAGAAGGGCGGAGGATCTGGCGGCGGAAGCGGCGGAGGAAGCTGGTCCCACCCTCAGTT
TGAGAAAGGCACCGAGCTGGGCAGCACCATGGCCAGCTACCCCTACGACGTGCCCGACTACGCCAAGGAC
AACACCGTGCCCCTGAAGCTGATCGCCCTGCTGGCCAACGGCGAGTTCCACTCTGGCGAGCAGCTGGGCG
AGACACTGGGCATGAGCAGAGCCGCCATCAACAAGCACATCCAGACCCTGCGGGACTGGGGCGTGGACGT
GTTCACAGTGCCCGGCAAGGGCTACAGCCTGCCCGAGCCCATCCAGCTGCTGAACGCCAAGCAGATCCTG
GGCCAGCTGGATGGCGGATCTGTGGCCGTGCTGCCCGTGATCGACAGCACCAACCAGTATCTGCTCGACC
GGATCGGCGAGCTGAAGTCCGGCGACGCCTGTATCGCCGAGTACCAGCAGGCCGGCAGAGGCGGCAGGGG
CAGAAAGTGGTTCAGCCCCTTCGGCGCCAACCTGTACCTGAGCATGTTCTGGAGACTGGAACAGGGCCCA
GCCGCCGCTATTGGCCTGAGCCTGGTCATCGGCATCGTGATGGCCGAGGTGCTGCGGAAGCTGGGCGCCG
ACAAAGTGCGCGTGAAGTGGCCCAACGACCTGTATCTGCAGGACCGGAAGCTGGCCGGCATCCTGGTGGA
ACTGACCGGCAAAACAGGCGACGCCGCCCAGATCGTGATCGGCGCTGGCATCAACATGGCCATGCGGCGG
GTGGAAGAGAGCGTGGTCAACCAGGGCTGGATCACCCTGCAGGAAGCCGGCATCAACCTGGACCGGAACA
CCCTGGCCGCCATGCTGATCAGAGAGCTGAGAGCCGCCCTGGAACTGTTCGAGCAGGAAGGCCTGGCCCC
CTACCTGAGCAGATGGGAGAAGCTGGACAACTTCATCAACCGGCCCGTGAAACTGATCATCGGCGACAAA
GAGATCTTCGGCATCAGCCGGGGCATCGACAAGCAGGGGGCCCTGCTCCTGGAACAGGACGGCATCATCA
AGCCCTGGATGGGCGGCGAGATCAGCCTGCGGAGCGCCGAGAAGTGATGACTCGAGTCTAGAGGGCCCGT
TTAAACCCGCTGATCAGCCTCGACTGTGCCTTCTAGTTGCCAGCCATCTGTTGTTTGCCCCTCCCCCGTG
CCTTCCTTGACCCTGGAAGGTGCCACTCCCACTGTCCTTTCCTAATAAAATGAGGAAATTGCATCGCATT
GTCTGAGTAGGTGTCATTCTATTCTGGGGGGTGGGGTGGGGCAGGACAGCAAGGGGGAGGATTGGGAAGA
CAATAGCAGGCATGCTGGGGATGCGGTGGGCTCTATGGCTTCTGAGGCGGAAAGAACCAGCTGGGGCTCT
AGGGGGTATCCCC
[124 nt withheld, positions 6104-6227]
C
[91 nt withheld, positions 6229-6319]
AGGGTGATGGTTCACGTACCTAGAAGTTCCTATTCCGAAGTTCCTATTCTCTAGAAAGTATAGGAACTTC
CTTGGCCAAAAAGCCTGAACTCACCGCGACGTCTGTCGAGAAGTTTCTGATCGAAAAGTTCGACAGCGTC
TCCGACCTGATGCAGCTCTCGGAGGGCGAAGAATCTCGTGCTTTCAGCTTCGATGTAGGAGGGCGTGGAT
ATGTCCTGCGGGTAAATAGCTGCGCCGATGGTTTCTACAAAGATCGTTATGTTTATCGGCACTTTGCATC
GGCCGCGCTCCCGATTCCGGAAGTGCTTGACATTGGGGAATTCAGCGAGAGCCTGACCTATTGCATCTCC
CGCCGTGCACAGGGTGTCACGTTGCAAGACCTGCCTGAAACCGAACTGCCCGCTGTTCTGCAGCCGGTCG
CGGAGGCCATGGATGCGATCGCTGCGGCCGATCTTAGCCAGACGAGCGGGTTCGGCCCATTCGGACCGCA
AGGAATCGGTCAATACACTACATGGCGTGATTTCATATGCGCGATTGCTGATCCCCATGTGTATCACTGG
CAAACTGTGATGGACGACACCGTCAGTGCGTCCGTCGCGCAGGCTCTCGATGAGCTGATGCTTTGGGCCG
AGGACTGCCCCGAAGTCCGGCACCTCGTGCACGCGGATTTCGGCTCCAACAATGTCCTGACGGACAATGG
CCGCATAACAGCGGTCATTGACTGGAGCGAGGCGATGTTCGGGGATTCCCAATACGAGGTCGCCAACATC
TTCTTCTGGAGGCCGTGGTTGGCTTGTATGGAGCAGCAGACGCGCTACTTCGAGCGGAGGCATCCGGAGC
TTGCAGGATCGCCGCGGCTCCGGGCGTATATGCTCCGCATTGGTCTTGACCAACTCTATCAGAGCTTGGT
TGACGGCAATTTCGATGATGCAGCTTGGGCGCAGGGTCGATGCGACGCAATCGTCCGATCCGGAGCCGGG
ACTGTCGGGCGTACACAAATCGCCCGCAGAAGCGCGGCCGTCTGGACCGATGGCTGTGTAGAAGTACTCG
CCGATAGTGGAAACCGACGCCCCAGCACTCGTCCGAGGGCAAAGGAATAGCACGTACTACGAGATTTCGA
TTCCACCGCCGCCTTCTATGAAAGGTTGGGCTTCGGAATCGTTTTCCGGGACGCCGGCTGGATGATCCTC
CAGCGCGGGGATCTCATGCTGGAGTTCTTCGCCCACCCCAACTTGTTTATTGCAGCTTATAATGGTTACA
AATAAAGCAATAGCATCACAAATTTCACAAATAAAGCATTTTTTTCACTGCATTCTAGTTGTGGTTTGTC
CAAACTCATCAATGTATCTTATCATGTCTGTATACCGTCGACCTCTAGCTAGAGCTTGGCGTAATCATGG
TCATAGCTGTTTCCTGTGTGAAATTGTTATCCGCTCACAATTCCACACAACATACGAGCCGGAAGCATAA
AGTGTAAAGCCTGGGGTGCCTAATGAGTGAGCTAACTCACATTAATTGCGT
